Addgene plasmid #245026: Nterm Apex4 3xFlag Rab27a
Purpose: Split Apex4 works with Nterm Apex human wild-type Rab27a
Depositing lab: Thomas Martin. Depositing organization: University of Wisconsin, Madison.
Backbone
  Vector backbone: N1
  Vector type: Mammalian Expression
Growth in bacteria
  Bacterial resistance: Kanamycin, 50 μg/mL
  Growth temperature: 37°C
  Growth strain: DH5alpha
  Copy number: High Copy
Gene/Insert
  Gene/Insert name: Rab27a
  Species: H. sapiens (human)
  Entrez Gene: RAB27A (a.k.a. GS2, HsT18676, RAB27, RAM)
  Tag / fusion protein: Apex4=3xFlag (N terminal on insert)
  Cloning method: Restriction Enzyme; 5′ cloning site Unknown (unknown if destroyed)
Terms and licenses: Academic/Nonprofit Terms; Industry Terms: Not Available to Industry
How to cite: Nterm Apex4 3xFlag Rab27a was a gift from Thomas Martin (Addgene plasmid # 245026 ; http://n2t.net/addgene:245026 ; RRID:Addgene_245026)
