[The description below was written by a language model from this plasmid's Addgene catalogue record and pLannotate feature annotations shown in this document.]
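Description:
Nterm Apex4 3xFlag Rab27a is a 5,274 nt mammalian expression plasmid built on an N1-type backbone. It is maintained in E. coli at high copy from a ColE1/pUC-family origin and selected with kanamycin. The resistance gene is the Tn5 NeoR/KanR aminoglycoside phosphotransferase. It sits behind both a bacterial (bla) promoter and the SV40 early promoter and is followed by an HSV TK polyadenylation signal, so the same cassette can also confer G418 resistance in mammalian cells. An f1 origin is also present. The short annotated hits to ble, bGH poly(A) and SV40 large T antigen are fragments that appear to be backbone remnants rather than functional parts.

The expression cassette uses the human CMV immediate early enhancer and promoter to drive a single fusion open reading frame, which ends at an SV40 polyadenylation signal. The frame begins with a roughly 600 nt ascorbate peroxidase fragment, which the annotation software matched to pea APX1. This corresponds to the N-terminal piece of the split Apex4 peroxidase named in the record. A FLAG epitope region follows; the catalogue lists it as 3xFlag, while the automated annotation detected only a partial 2xFLAG match. The frame ends with full-length wild-type human RAB27A, a small GTPase that regulates the late endocytic pathway and secretory granule exocytosis.

The stated purpose is use in a split Apex4 system. In split peroxidase designs, the N-terminal fragment is inactive alone and regains activity only when brought close to a complementary fragment on a partner protein, which allows proximity-dependent labeling around Rab27a. The record does not identify the partner construct or the cloning sites used.
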