Features (pLannotate 1.2.2; 16 found; start..end, strand, type, name):
      1..304     +  enhancer       CMV enhancer: human cytomegalovirus immediate early enhancer
    305..508     +  promoter       CMV promoter: human cytomegalovirus (CMV) immediate early promoter
    553..1155    +  CDS            APX1 (fragment): APX1_PEA - Also known as APPX1. Experimental evidence at protein level: Swiss-Prot protein existence level 1. Plays a key role in hydrogen peroxide removal. From Pisum sativum (Garden pea).
   1249..1270    +  CDS            2xFLAG (fragment): two tandem FLAG® epitope tags
   1279..1941    +  CDS            RAB27A: RB27A_HUMAN - Also known as RAB27. Experimental evidence at protein level: Swiss-Prot protein existence level 1. Small GTPase which cycles between active GTP-bound and inactive GDP-bound states. In its active state, binds to a variety of effector proteins to regulate homeostasis of late endocytic pathway, including endosomal positioning, maturation and secretion (PubMed:30771381). Plays a role in cytotoxic granule exocytosis in lymphocytes. Required for both granule maturation and granule docking and priming at the immunologic synapse. From Homo sapiens (Human).
   1967..2051    +  CDS            large T antigen (fragment): large T antigen from SV40 (simian virus 40)
   2074..2195    +  polyA_signal   SV40 poly(A) signal: SV40 polyadenylation signal
   2229..2657    -  rep_origin     f1 ori (sequence partly withheld): f1 bacteriophage origin of replication; arrow indicates direction of (+) strand synthesis
   2684..2788    +  promoter       AmpR promoter: bla
   2857..3067    +  promoter       SV40 promoter: SV40 early promoter
   3110..3904    +  CDS            NeoR/KanR: aminoglycoside phosphotransferase from Tn5; aph(3')-II (or nptII); confers resistance to neomycin, kanamycin, and G418 (Geneticin®)
   3925..4077    +  CDS            ble (fragment): BLE_KLEPN - Experimental evidence at protein level: Swiss-Prot protein existence level 1. Binding protein with a strong affinity to the bleomycin family of antibiotics. Binds to CL990; an antimitotic-antibiotic compound. From Klebsiella pneumoniae.
   4136..4183    +  polyA_signal   HSV TK poly(A) signal: herpes simplex virus thymidine kinase polyadenylation signal (Cole and Stacy, 1985)
   4274..4290    -  polyA_signal   bGH poly(A) signal (fragment): bovine growth hormone polyadenylation signal
   4512..5100    +  rep_origin     ori: high-copy-number ColE1/pMB1/pBR322/pUC origin of replication
   5215..5274    +  enhancer       CMV enhancer (fragment): human cytomegalovirus immediate early enhancer
>Addgene plasmid #245026 | Nterm Apex4 3xFlag Rab27a | addgene full sequence | sequence record 487506 | Addgene NGS Result
CGTTACATAACTTACGGTAAATGGCCCGCCTGGCTGACCGCCCAACGACCCCCGCCCATTGACGTCAATA
ATGACGTATGTTCCCATAGTAACGCCAATAGGGACTTTCCATTGACGTCAATGGGTGGAGTATTTACGGT
AAACTGCCCACTTGGCAGTACATCAAGTGTATCATATGCCAAGTACGCCCCCTATTGACGTCAATGACGG
TAAATGGCCCGCCTGGCATTATGCCCAGTACATGACCTTATGGGACTTTCCTACTTGGCAGTACATCTAC
GTATTAGTCATCGCTATTACCATGGTGATGCGGTTTTGGCAGTACATCAATGGGCGTGGATAGCGGTTTG
ACTCACGGGGATTTCCAAGTCTCCACCCCATTGACGTCAATGGGAGTTTGTTTTGGCACCAAAATCAACG
GGACTTTCCAAAATGTCGTAACAACTCCGCCCCATTGACGCAAATGGGCGGTAGGCGTGTACGGTGGGAG
GTCTATATAAGCAGAGCTGGTTTAGTGAACCGTCAGATCCGCTAGCGCTACCGGTCGCCACCATGGGGAA
AAGTTATCCCACTGTATCAGCGGACTACCAGGACGCTGTGGAGAAGGCTAAGAAGAGACTCGGAGGATTT
ATCGCTGAAAAACGATGCGCTCCGCTCATGTTGCGACTTGCATTCCACTCCGCTGGTACATTCGATAAGC
GAACTAAGACTGGCGGACCCTTTGGGACAATTAGATACCCCGCCGAGCTTGCGCACAGTGCCAATTCTGG
CTTGGATATAGCGGTACGGCTCCTTGAGCCCCTTAAAGCAGAGTTCCCTATCCTTAGTTACGCTGACTTC
TACCAGCTCGCGGGCGTAGTAGCTGTCGAGGTGACGGGCGGGCCTAAAGTGCCCTTTCATCCGGGAAGAG
AGGACAAGCCGGAACTTCCACCCGAAGGACGACTTCCAGACCCAACCAAAGGGAGTGATCATCTCCGGGA
CGTATTTGGCAAAGCTATGGGGCTGACTGATCAGGACATAGTAGCCCTCTCAGGTGGCCATACCTTGGGT
GCTGCACATAAAGAGAGAAGTGGATTTGAGGGTCCCTGGACGAGTAATCCATTGGTATTCGATAACTCCT
ACTTTACTGAACTTCTTTCCGGTGAGAAGGAAGGCTCGGGCAGCACCTCGGGCAGCGGCTCGACCTCGGG
CTCGGGCTCCGGAGACTACAAGGACCATGACGGTGACTATAAGGACCACGACATCGACTACAAAGATGAT
GATGATAAGGGCTCGAGTATGTCTGATGGAGATTATGATTACCTCATCAAGTTTTTAGCTTTGGGAGACT
CTGGTGTAGGGAAGACCAGTGTACTTTACCAATATACAGATGGTAAATTTAACTCCAAATTTATCACAAC
AGTGGGCATTGATTTCAGGGAAAAAAGAGTGGTGTACAGAGCCAGTGGGCCGGATGGAGCCACTGGCAGA
GGCCAGAGAATCCACCTGCAGTTATGGGACACAGCAGGGCAGGAGAGGTTTCGTAGCTTAACGACAGCGT
TCTTCAGAGATGCTATGGGTTTTCTTCTACTTTTTGATCTGACAAATGAGCAAAGTTTCCTCAATGTCAG
AAACTGGATAAGCCAGCTACAGATGCATGCATATTGTGAAAACCCAGATATAGTGCTGTGTGGAAACAAG
AGTGATCTGGAGGACCAGAGAGTAGTGAAAGAGGAGGAAGCCATAGCACTCGCAGAGAAATATGGAATCC
CCTACTTTGAAACTAGTGCTGCCAATGGGACAAACATAAGCCAAGCAATTGAGATGCTTCTGGACCTGAT
AATGAAGCGAATGGAACGGTGTGTGGACAAGTCCTGGATTCCTGAAGGAGTGGTGCGATCAAATGGTCAT
GCCTCTACGGATCAGTTAAGTGAAGAAAAGGAGAAAGGGGCATGTGGCTGTTAAGGATCCACCGGATCTA
GATAACTGATCATAATCAGCCATACCACATTTGTAGAGGTTTTACTTGCTTTAAAAAACCTCCCACACCT
CCCCCTGAACCTGAAACATAAAATGAATGCAATTGTTGTTGTTAACTTGTTTATTGCAGCTTATAATGGT
TACAAATAAAGCAATAGCATCACAAATTTCACAAATAAAGCATTTTTTTCACTGCATTCTAGTTGTGGTT
TGTCCAAACTCATCAATGTATCTTAACGCGTAAATTGTAAGCGTTAATATTTTGTTAAAATTCGCGTTAA
ATTTTTGTTAAATCAGCTCATTTTTTAACCAATAGGCCGAAATCGGCAAAATCCCTTATAAATCAAAAGA
ATAGACCGAGATAGGGT
[37 nt withheld, positions 2328-2364]
AAAGAACGTGGACTCCAACGTCAAAGG
[49 nt withheld, positions 2392-2440]
T
[91 nt withheld, positions 2442-2532]
G
[124 nt withheld, positions 2534-2657]
CAGGTGGCACTTTTCGGGGAAATGTGCGCGGAACCCCTATTTGTTTATTTTTCTAAATACATTCAAATAT
GTATCCGCTCATGAGACAATAACCCTGATAAATGCTTCAATAATATTGAAAAAGGAAGAGTCCTGAGGCG
GAAAGAACCAGCTGTGGAATGTGTGTCAGTTAGGGTGTGGAAAGTCCCCAGGCTCCCCAGCAGGCAGAAG
TATGCAAAGCATGCATCTCAATTAGTCAGCAACCATAGTCCCGCCCCTAACTCCGCCCATCCCGCCCCTA
ACTCCGCCCAGTTCCGCCCATTCTCCGCCCCATGGCTGACTAATTTTTTTTATTTATGCAGAGGCCGAGG
CCGCCTCGGCCTCTGAGCTATTCCAGAAGTAGTGAGGAGGCTTTTTTGGAGGCCTAGGCTTTTGCAAAGA
TCGATCAAGAGACAGGATGAGGATCGTTTCGCATGATTGAACAAGATGGATTGCACGCAGGTTCTCCGGC
CGCTTGGGTGGAGAGGCTATTCGGCTATGACTGGGCACAACAGACAATCGGCTGCTCTGATGCCGCCGTG
TTCCGGCTGTCAGCGCAGGGGCGCCCGGTTCTTTTTGTCAAGACCGACCTGTCCGGTGCCCTGAATGAAC
TGCAAGACGAGGCAGCGCGGCTATCGTGGCTGGCCACGACGGGCGTTCCTTGCGCAGCTGTGCTCGACGT
TGTCACTGAAGCGGGAAGGGACTGGCTGCTATTGGGCGAAGTGCCGGGGCAGGATCTCCTGTCATCTCAC
CTTGCTCCTGCCGAGAAAGTATCCATCATGGCTGATGCAATGCGGCGGCTGCATACGCTTGATCCGGCTA
CCTGCCCATTCGACCACCAAGCGAAACATCGCATCGAGCGAGCACGTACTCGGATGGAAGCCGGTCTTGT
CGATCAGGATGATCTGGACGAAGAGCATCAGGGGCTCGCGCCAGCCGAACTGTTCGCCAGGCTCAAGGCG
AGCATGCCCGACGGCGAGGATCTCGTCGTGACCCATGGCGATGCCTGCTTGCCGAATATCATGGTGGAAA
ATGGCCGCTTTTCTGGATTCATCGACTGTGGCCGGCTGGGTGTGGCGGACCGCTATCAGGACATAGCGTT
GGCTACCCGTGATATTGCTGAAGAGCTTGGCGGCGAATGGGCTGACCGCTTCCTCGTGCTTTACGGTATC
GCCGCTCCCGATTCGCAGCGCATCGCCTTCTATCGCCTTCTTGACGAGTTCTTCTGAGCGGGACTCTGGG
GTTCGAAATGACCGACCAAGCGACGCCCAACCTGCCATCACGAGATTTCGATTCCACCGCCGCCTTCTAT
GAAAGGTTGGGCTTCGGAATCGTTTTCCGGGACGCCGGCTGGATGATCCTCCAGCGCGGGGATCTCATGC
TGGAGTTCTTCGCCCACCCTAGGGGGAGGCTAACTGAAACACGGAAGGAGACAATACCGGAAGGAACCCG
CGCTATGACGGCAATAAAAAGACAGAATAAAACGCACGGTGTTGGGTCGTTTGTTCATAAACGCGGGGTT
CGGTCCCAGGGCTGGCACTCTGTCGATACCCCACCGAGACCCCATTGGGGCCAATACGCCCGCGTTTCTT
CCTTTTCCCCACCCCACCCCCCAAGTTCGGGTGAAGGCCCAGGGCTCGCAGCCAACGTCGGGGCGGCAGG
CCCTGCCATAGCCTCAGGTTACTCATATATACTTTAGATTGATTTAAAACTTCATTTTTAATTTAAAAGG
ATCTAGGTGAAGATCCTTTTTGATAATCTCATGACCAAAATCCCTTAACGTGAGTTTTCGTTCCACTGAG
CGTCAGACCCCGTAGAAAAGATCAAAGGATCTTCTTGAGATCCTTTTTTTCTGCGCGTAATCTGCTGCTT
GCAAACAAAAAAACCACCGCTACCAGCGGTGGTTTGTTTGCCGGATCAAGAGCTACCAACTCTTTTTCCG
AAGGTAACTGGCTTCAGCAGAGCGCAGATACCAAATACTGTTCTTCTAGTGTAGCCGTAGTTAGGCCACC
ACTTCAAGAACTCTGTAGCACCGCCTACATACCTCGCTCTGCTAATCCTGTTACCAGTGGCTGCTGCCAG
TGGCGATAAGTCGTGTCTTACCGGGTTGGACTCAAGACGATAGTTACCGGATAAGGCGCAGCGGTCGGGC
TGAACGGGGGGTTCGTGCACACAGCCCAGCTTGGAGCGAACGACCTACACCGAACTGAGATACCTACAGC
GTGAGCTATGAGAAAGCGCCACGCTTCCCGAAGGGAGAAAGGCGGACAGGTATCCGGTAAGCGGCAGGGT
CGGAACAGGAGAGCGCACGAGGGAGCTTCCAGGGGGAAACGCCTGGTATCTTTATAGTCCTGTCGGGTTT
CGCCACCTCTGACTTGAGCGTCGATTTTTGTGATGCTCGTCAGGGGGGCGGAGCCTATGGAAAAACGCCA
GCAACGCGGCCTTTTTACGGTTCCTGGCCTTTTGCTGGCCTTTTGCTCACATGTTCTTTCCTGCGTTATC
CCCTGATTCTGTGGATAACCGTATTACCGCCATGCATTAGTTATTAATAGTAATCAATTACGGGGTCATT
AGTTCATAGCCCATATATGGAGTTCCG
